>Addgene plasmid #27215 | Kif6_R (OZ538) | addgene partial sequence | sequence record 33618 | 27215 with OK.61 (5' GGGTAGTACGATGACGGAACCTGTC 3')
ACATTGTGCAAAGGCCCTGAGAAAAATCCAAGCTTTGGCGGCCGCTGACTACAAAGACGATGATGACAAA
TCTAGACCCGGGGAGCGCCCCTTCCAGTGTCGCATTTGCATGCGGAACTTTTCGCGCCGCCGGAACCTTA
CCCTCCATACCCGTACTCATACCGGTGAAAAACCGTTTCAGTGTCGGATCTGTATGCGAAATTTCTCCGA
CCCCAGCAACTTGCAGCGGCATCTACGTACGCACACCGGCGAGAAGCCATTCCAATGCCGAATATGCATG
CGCAACTTCAGTGTGAGCAACACGCTGAAGAGGCACCTAAAAACCCACCTGAGGGGATCCTCTGCACAGT
AGTAACTAGAGACTAGAAAAAGGCCGACAAGTCCCGCTCCGCTGAAGATCCTGGCGTAATAGCGAAGAGG
CCCGCACCGATCGCCCTTCCCAACAGTTGCGCAGCCTGAATGGCGAATGGG
[124 nt withheld, positions 472-595]
C
[91 nt withheld, positions 597-687]
A
[49 nt withheld, positions 689-737]
CCTTTGACGTTGGAGTCCACGTTCTTT
[37 nt withheld, positions 765-801]
ACCCTATCTCGGTCTATTCTTTTGATTTATAA
