[The description below was written by a language model from this plasmid's Addgene catalogue record.]
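Description:
Kif6_R (OZ538) is a low-copy bacterial plasmid built on the MG414 backbone (about 5.5 kb without insert) and selected with kanamycin. It carries a roughly 270 bp insert encoding an engineered zinc finger array. The record classes it as a zebrafish targeting reagent. The plasmid must be kept in a host expressing the lacIq allele of the lac repressor, which suggests that expression of the array is under lac-type control, although the record does not name the promoter or origin of replication and provides no feature table. The insert sits between XbaI and BamHI sites, both retained, so the array can be excised as a cassette.

The array was produced by the OPEN (oligomerized pool engineering) selection approach and recognises a nine-base-pair site that forms the "right" half of a target in the zebrafish kinesin family member 6 gene (kif6). The plasmid contains no kif6 sequence itself, only the coding sequence for the DNA-binding fingers. In a bacterial two-hybrid assay the array gave about five-fold activation on its intended half-site. It has not been tested as a nuclease, so its ability to induce mutations at the locus is unverified.

To use it for genome editing, the zinc finger insert must be subcloned into a separate zinc finger nuclease expression vector so that it is fused to the FokI cleavage domain. It must also be paired with the complementary left-half construct, Kif6_L (OZ537). The two FokI fusions bind adjacent half-sites and dimerise to cut between them, which is intended to introduce targeted mutations into kif6 in zebrafish.
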