Addgene plasmid #27215: Kif6_R (OZ538)
Depositing lab: Keith Joung. Depositing organization: Massachusetts General Hospital. Publication: Rapid "open-source" engineering of customized zinc-finger nucleases for highly efficient gene modification. Maeder ML, Thibodeau-Beganny S, Osiak A, Wright DA, Anthony RM, Eichtinger M, Jiang T, Foley JE, Winfrey RJ, Townsend JA, Unger-Wallace E, Sander JD, Muller-Lerch F, Fu F, Pearlberg J, Goebel C, Dassie JP, Pruett-Miller SM, Porteus MH, Sgroi DC, Iafrate AJ, Dobbs D, McCray PB, Cathomen T, Voytas DF, Joung JK. Mol Cell. 2008 Jul 25. 31(2):294-301. 10.1016/j.molcel.2008.06.016 PubMed 18657511.
Backbone
  Vector backbone: MG414
  Backbone size w/o insert (bp): 5493
  Vector type: Zebrafish Targeting
Growth in bacteria
  Bacterial resistance: Kanamycin, 50 μg/mL
  Growth temperature: 37°C
  Growth strain: XL1 Blue
  Growth instructions: Requires a bacterial strain such as XL1 Blue, that expresses the lacIq allele of lac repressor
  Copy number: Low Copy
Gene/Insert
  Gene/Insert name: Zinc finger array targeting Kif6 (alt names: kinesin family member 6; OZ538)
  Species: D. rerio (zebrafish)
  Insert size (bp): 270
  GenBank ID: ENSDARG00000053240
  Entrez Gene: kif6 (a.k.a. zgc:152746)
  Cloning method: Restriction Enzyme; 5′ cloning site XbaI (not destroyed); 3′ cloning site BamHI (not destroyed)
  Sequencing primers: 5′ OK.61 GGGTAGTACGATGACGGAACCTGTC
Terms and licenses: Academic/Nonprofit Terms; Industry Terms: Not Available to Industry
Depositor comments: This plasmid encodes a zinc finger array targeting half of a target sequence in the zebrafish gene Kif6 (see below). Please note that this plasmid does NOT contain the Kif6 sequence. Users must order the complementary plasmid Kif6_L (OZ537) [Addgene plasmid 27214] in order to create a zinc finger nuclease (ZFN) pair to introduce targeted mutations into this specific zebrafish gene. Users will also need to clone the zinc finger (ZF) insert of this plasmid into a zinc finger nuclease (ZFN) vector to express a FOKI fusion product. Examples of possible ZFN expression vectors that can be used are: pST1374 (Addgene plasmid 13426), pMLM290 (Addgene plasmid 21872), pMLM292 (Addgene plasmid 21873), pMLM800 (Addgene plasmid 27202) and pMLM802 (Addgene plasmid 27203). This zinc finger array was tested for binding activity to the sequence 5'-GCTGACTGC-3' in a bacterial two hybrid assay, and resulted in 5.06 fold activation. However, this array has not yet been tested for activity as a zinc finger nuclease (i.e. for its ability to induce mutations at the intended locus). Scientists using this zinc finger array in a publication should notify and acknowledge NIH grant number R01 GM088040 in the publication. Other Articles: "Oligomerized pool engineering (OPEN): an 'open-source' protocol for making customized zinc-finger arrays." Maeder ML et al. (Nat Protoc. 2009 Sept 17. 4(10):1471-1501. Pubmed ID: 19798082 "Targeted mutagenesis in zebrafish using customized zinc-finger nucleases." Foley JE et al. (Nat Protoc. 2009 Dec 3. 4(12):1855-1867. Pubmed ID: 20010934
How to cite: Kif6_R (OZ538) was a gift from Keith Joung (Addgene plasmid # 27215 ; http://n2t.net/addgene:27215 ; RRID:Addgene_27215)
